Addgene plasmid #127124: px458_2A_GFP_sgRNA_PELO
Depositing lab: Thomas Tuschl. Publication: The G3BP1-Family-USP10 Deubiquitinase Complex Rescues Ubiquitinated 40S Subunits of Ribosomes Stalled in Translation from Lysosomal Degradation. Meyer C, Garzia A, Morozov P, Molina H, Tuschl T. Mol Cell. 2020 Mar 19;77(6):1193-1205.e5. doi: 10.1016/j.molcel.2019.12.024. Epub 2020 Jan 24. PubMed 31981475.
Backbone
  Vector backbone: px458_2A_GFP_sgRNA
  Vector type: CRISPR
Growth in bacteria
  Bacterial resistance: Ampicillin, 100 μg/mL
  Growth temperature: 37°C
  Growth strain: DH5alpha
  Copy number: Unknown
Gene/Insert
  Gene/Insert name: gRNA PELO
  gRNA/shRNA sequence: GCACACTTACAACCTCGTGC
  Species: H. sapiens (human)
  Entrez Gene: PELO (a.k.a. CGI-17, PRO1770)
  Cloning method: Restriction Enzyme; 5′ cloning site Unknown (unknown if destroyed); 3′ cloning site Unknown (unknown if destroyed)
Terms and licenses: Academic/Nonprofit Terms; Industry Terms: Not Available to Industry
How to cite: px458_2A_GFP_sgRNA_PELO was a gift from Thomas Tuschl (Addgene plasmid # 127124 ; http://n2t.net/addgene:127124 ; RRID:Addgene_127124)
