[The description below was written by a language model from this plasmid's Addgene catalogue record and pLannotate feature annotations shown in this document.]
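Description:
px458_2A_GFP_sgRNA_PELO is an all-in-one CRISPR/Cas9 plasmid of about 9.3 kb, built on the px458_2A_GFP_sgRNA backbone, that targets the human PELO gene. It is intended for expression in mammalian cells and is propagated in E. coli through a high-copy ColE1/pUC-type origin, with ampicillin selection provided by β-lactamase (AmpR) under its own promoter. An f1 phage origin is also present. The annotation additionally picks up a single AAV2 ITR downstream of the expression cassette and short bom and rop fragments. These look like backbone remnants, and a lone ITR does not make the plasmid a packageable AAV vector.

The payload consists of two expression units. A human U6 RNA polymerase III promoter drives a single guide RNA, in which a 20-nt PELO-specific spacer is joined to the Streptococcus pyogenes gRNA scaffold. A partial second scaffold copy is annotated just downstream. The second unit uses a CMV enhancer, chicken β-actin promoter and hybrid intron to drive S. pyogenes Cas9. The annotation tool splits Cas9 into contiguous N- and C-terminal portions, but together they form one continuous coding sequence, followed by a nucleoplasmin nuclear localization signal. EGFP lies downstream in the same transcript, and the plasmid name indicates it is linked through a 2A peptide, although that element is not annotated in the feature table. A bGH polyadenylation signal ends the transcript. Co-expressed EGFP lets transfected, Cas9-expressing cells be identified or sorted by fluorescence.

The plasmid is suited to generating PELO knockouts or disruptions in human cells. The associated publication concerns the fate of 40S subunits from ribosomes stalled in translation. The cloning sites used to insert the guide are not recorded.
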