Features (pLannotate 1.2.2; 19 found; start..end, strand, type, name):
     46..634     +  rep_origin     ori: high-copy-number ColE1/pMB1/pBR322/pUC origin of replication
    696..936     +  promoter       U6 promoter: RNA polymerase III promoter for human U6 snRNA
    966..1041    +  misc_RNA       gRNA scaffold: guide RNA scaffold for the Streptococcus pyogenes CRISPR/Cas9 system
   1048..1091    +  misc_RNA       gRNA scaffold (fragment): guide RNA scaffold for the Streptococcus pyogenes CRISPR/Cas9 system
   1138..1423    +  enhancer       CMV enhancer: human cytomegalovirus immediate early enhancer; contains an 18-bp deletion relative to the standard CMV enhancer
   1425..1705    +  promoter       chicken β-actin promoter: No description available
   1706..1933    +  intron         hybrid intron: hybrid between chicken β-actin (CBA) and minute virus of mice (MMV) introns (Gray et al., 2011)
   2071..3672    +  CDS            Cas9(N): N-terminal portion of Streptococcus pyogenes Cas9 (Zetsche et al., 2015)
   3673..6171    +  CDS            Cas9(C): C-terminal portion of Streptococcus pyogenes Cas9 (Zetsche et al., 2015)
   6172..6219    +  CDS            nucleoplasmin NLS: bipartite nuclear localization signal from nucleoplasmin
   6289..7002    +  CDS            EGFP: EGFP is a basic (constitutively fluorescent) green fluorescent protein published in 1996, derived from Aequorea victoria. It is reported to be a rapidly-maturing weak dimer with moderate acid sensitivity.
   7036..7147    +  polyA_signal   bGH poly(A) signal: bovine growth hormone polyadenylation signal
   7252..7392    +  repeat_region  AAV2 ITR: inverted terminal repeat of adeno-associated virus serotype 2 inverted
   7397..7448    -  misc_feature   bom (fragment): basis of mobility region from pBR322
   7467..7922    +  rep_origin     f1 ori (sequence partly withheld): f1 bacteriophage origin of replication; arrow indicates direction of (+) strand synthesis
   7923..7972    -  misc_feature   bom (fragment): basis of mobility region from pBR322
   8074..8109    -  CDS            rop (fragment): Rop protein, which maintains plasmids at low copy number; rop
   8204..8308    +  promoter       AmpR promoter: bla
   8309..9169    +  CDS            AmpR: β-lactamase; bla; confers resistance to ampicillin, carbenicillin, and related antibiotics
>Addgene plasmid #127124 | px458_2A_GFP_sgRNA_PELO | addgene full sequence | sequence record 251467 | Addgene NGS Result
GTTCCACTGAGCGTCAGACCCCGTAGAAAAGATCAAAGGATCTTCTTGAGATCCTTTTTTTCTGCGCGTA
ATCTGCTGCTTGCAAACAAAAAAACCACCGCTACCAGCGGTGGTTTGTTTGCCGGATCAAGAGCTACCAA
CTCTTTTTCCGAAGGTAACTGGCTTCAGCAGAGCGCAGATACCAAATACTGTTCTTCTAGTGTAGCCGTA
GTTAGGCCACCACTTCAAGAACTCTGTAGCACCGCCTACATACCTCGCTCTGCTAATCCTGTTACCAGTG
GCTGCTGCCAGTGGCGATAAGTCGTGTCTTACCGGGTTGGACTCAAGACGATAGTTACCGGATAAGGCGC
AGCGGTCGGGCTGAACGGGGGGTTCGTGCACACAGCCCAGCTTGGAGCGAACGACCTACACCGAACTGAG
ATACCTACAGCGTGAGCTATGAGAAAGCGCCACGCTTCCCGAAGGGAGAAAGGCGGACAGGTATCCGGTA
AGCGGCAGGGTCGGAACAGGAGAGCGCACGAGGGAGCTTCCAGGGGGAAACGCCTGGTATCTTTATAGTC
CTGTCGGGTTTCGCCACCTCTGACTTGAGCGTCGATTTTTGTGATGCTCGTCAGGGGGGCGGAGCCTATG
GAAAAACGCCAGCAACGCGGCCTTTTTACGGTTCCTGGCCTTTTGCTGGCCTTTTGCTCACATGTGAGGG
CCTATTTCCCATGATTCCTTCATATTTGCATATACGATACAAGGCTGTTAGAGAGATAATTGGAATTAAT
TTGACTGTAAACACAAAGATATTAGTACAAAATACGTGACGTAGAAAGTAATAATTTCTTGGGTAGTTTG
CAGTTTTAAAATTATGTTTTAAAATGGACTATCATATGCTTACCGTAACTTGAAAGTATTTCGATTTCTT
GGCTTTATATATCTTGTGGAAAGGACGAAACACCGGCACACTTACAACCTCGTGCGTTTTAGAGCTAGAA
ATAGCAAGTTAAAATAAGGCTAGTCCGTTATCAACTTGAAAAAGTGGCACCGAGTCGGTGCTTTTTTGTT
TTAGAGCTAGAAATAGCAAGTTAAAATAAGGCTAGTCCGTTTTTAGCGCGTGCGCCAATTCTGCAGACAA
ATGGCTCTAGAGGTACCCGTTACATAACTTACGGTAAATGGCCCGCCTGGCTGACCGCCCAACGACCCCC
GCCCATTGACGTCAATAGTAACGCCAATAGGGACTTTCCATTGACGTCAATGGGTGGAGTATTTACGGTA
AACTGCCCACTTGGCAGTACATCAAGTGTATCATATGCCAAGTACGCCCCCTATTGACGTCAATGACGGT
AAATGGCCCGCCTGGCATTGTGCCCAGTACATGACCTTATGGGACTTTCCTACTTGGCAGTACATCTACG
TATTAGTCATCGCTATTACCATGGTCGAGGTGAGCCCCACGTTCTGCTTCACTCTCCCCATCTCCCCCCC
CTCCCCACCCCCAATTTTGTATTTATTTATTTTTTAATTATTTTGTGCAGCGATGGGGGCGGGGGGGGGG
GGGGGGGGGCGCGCGCCAGGCGGGGCGGGGCGGGGCGAGGGGCGGGGCGGGGCGAGGCGGAGAGGTGCGG
CGGCAGCCAATCAGAGCGGCGCGCTCCGAAAGTTTCCTTTTATGGCGAGGCGGCGGCGGCGGCGGCCCTA
TAAAAAGCGAAGCGCGCGGCGGGCGGGAGTCGCTGCGCGCTGCCTTCGCCCCGTGCCCCGCTCCGCCGCC
GCCTCGCGCCGCCCGCCCCGGCTCTGACTGACCGCGTTACTCCCACAGGTGAGCGGGCGGGACGGCCCTT
CTCCTCCGGGCTGTAATTAGCTGAGCAAGAGGTAAGGGTTTAAGGGATGGTTGGTTGGTGGGGTATTAAT
GTTTAATTACCTGGAGCACCTGCCTGAAATCACTTTTTTTCAGGTTGGACCGGTGCCACCATGGACTATA
AGGACCACGACGGAGACTACAAGGATCATGATATTGATTACAAAGACGATGACGATAAGATGGCCCCAAA
GAAGAAGCGGAAGGTCGGTATCCACGGAGTCCCAGCAGCCGACAAGAAGTACAGCATCGGCCTGGACATC
GGCACCAACTCTGTGGGCTGGGCCGTGATCACCGACGAGTACAAGGTGCCCAGCAAGAAATTCAAGGTGC
TGGGCAACACCGACCGGCACAGCATCAAGAAGAACCTGATCGGAGCCCTGCTGTTCGACAGCGGCGAAAC
AGCCGAGGCCACCCGGCTGAAGAGAACCGCCAGAAGAAGATACACCAGACGGAAGAACCGGATCTGCTAT
CTGCAAGAGATCTTCAGCAACGAGATGGCCAAGGTGGACGACAGCTTCTTCCACAGACTGGAAGAGTCCT
TCCTGGTGGAAGAGGATAAGAAGCACGAGCGGCACCCCATCTTCGGCAACATCGTGGACGAGGTGGCCTA
CCACGAGAAGTACCCCACCATCTACCACCTGAGAAAGAAACTGGTGGACAGCACCGACAAGGCCGACCTG
CGGCTGATCTATCTGGCCCTGGCCCACATGATCAAGTTCCGGGGCCACTTCCTGATCGAGGGCGACCTGA
ACCCCGACAACAGCGACGTGGACAAGCTGTTCATCCAGCTGGTGCAGACCTACAACCAGCTGTTCGAGGA
AAACCCCATCAACGCCAGCGGCGTGGACGCCAAGGCCATCCTGTCTGCCAGACTGAGCAAGAGCAGACGG
CTGGAAAATCTGATCGCCCAGCTGCCCGGCGAGAAGAAGAATGGCCTGTTCGGAAACCTGATTGCCCTGA
GCCTGGGCCTGACCCCCAACTTCAAGAGCAACTTCGACCTGGCCGAGGATGCCAAACTGCAGCTGAGCAA
GGACACCTACGACGACGACCTGGACAACCTGCTGGCCCAGATCGGCGACCAGTACGCCGACCTGTTTCTG
GCCGCCAAGAACCTGTCCGACGCCATCCTGCTGAGCGACATCCTGAGAGTGAACACCGAGATCACCAAGG
CCCCCCTGAGCGCCTCTATGATCAAGAGATACGACGAGCACCACCAGGACCTGACCCTGCTGAAAGCTCT
CGTGCGGCAGCAGCTGCCTGAGAAGTACAAAGAGATTTTCTTCGACCAGAGCAAGAACGGCTACGCCGGC
TACATTGACGGCGGAGCCAGCCAGGAAGAGTTCTACAAGTTCATCAAGCCCATCCTGGAAAAGATGGACG
GCACCGAGGAACTGCTCGTGAAGCTGAACAGAGAGGACCTGCTGCGGAAGCAGCGGACCTTCGACAACGG
CAGCATCCCCCACCAGATCCACCTGGGAGAGCTGCACGCCATTCTGCGGCGGCAGGAAGATTTTTACCCA
TTCCTGAAGGACAACCGGGAAAAGATCGAGAAGATCCTGACCTTCCGCATCCCCTACTACGTGGGCCCTC
TGGCCAGGGGAAACAGCAGATTCGCCTGGATGACCAGAAAGAGCGAGGAAACCATCACCCCCTGGAACTT
CGAGGAAGTGGTGGACAAGGGCGCTTCCGCCCAGAGCTTCATCGAGCGGATGACCAACTTCGATAAGAAC
CTGCCCAACGAGAAGGTGCTGCCCAAGCACAGCCTGCTGTACGAGTACTTCACCGTGTATAACGAGCTGA
CCAAAGTGAAATACGTGACCGAGGGAATGAGAAAGCCCGCCTTCCTGAGCGGCGAGCAGAAAAAGGCCAT
CGTGGACCTGCTGTTCAAGACCAACCGGAAAGTGACCGTGAAGCAGCTGAAAGAGGACTACTTCAAGAAA
ATCGAGTGCTTCGACTCCGTGGAAATCTCCGGCGTGGAAGATCGGTTCAACGCCTCCCTGGGCACATACC
ACGATCTGCTGAAAATTATCAAGGACAAGGACTTCCTGGACAATGAGGAAAACGAGGACATTCTGGAAGA
TATCGTGCTGACCCTGACACTGTTTGAGGACAGAGAGATGATCGAGGAACGGCTGAAAACCTATGCCCAC
CTGTTCGACGACAAAGTGATGAAGCAGCTGAAGCGGCGGAGATACACCGGCTGGGGCAGGCTGAGCCGGA
AGCTGATCAACGGCATCCGGGACAAGCAGTCCGGCAAGACAATCCTGGATTTCCTGAAGTCCGACGGCTT
CGCCAACAGAAACTTCATGCAGCTGATCCACGACGACAGCCTGACCTTTAAAGAGGACATCCAGAAAGCC
CAGGTGTCCGGCCAGGGCGATAGCCTGCACGAGCACATTGCCAATCTGGCCGGCAGCCCCGCCATTAAGA
AGGGCATCCTGCAGACAGTGAAGGTGGTGGACGAGCTCGTGAAAGTGATGGGCCGGCACAAGCCCGAGAA
CATCGTGATCGAAATGGCCAGAGAGAACCAGACCACCCAGAAGGGACAGAAGAACAGCCGCGAGAGAATG
AAGCGGATCGAAGAGGGCATCAAAGAGCTGGGCAGCCAGATCCTGAAAGAACACCCCGTGGAAAACACCC
AGCTGCAGAACGAGAAGCTGTACCTGTACTACCTGCAGAATGGGCGGGATATGTACGTGGACCAGGAACT
GGACATCAACCGGCTGTCCGACTACGATGTGGACCATATCGTGCCTCAGAGCTTTCTGAAGGACGACTCC
ATCGACAACAAGGTGCTGACCAGAAGCGACAAGAACCGGGGCAAGAGCGACAACGTGCCCTCCGAAGAGG
TCGTGAAGAAGATGAAGAACTACTGGCGGCAGCTGCTGAACGCCAAGCTGATTACCCAGAGAAAGTTCGA
CAATCTGACCAAGGCCGAGAGAGGCGGCCTGAGCGAACTGGATAAGGCCGGCTTCATCAAGAGACAGCTG
GTGGAAACCCGGCAGATCACAAAGCACGTGGCACAGATCCTGGACTCCCGGATGAACACTAAGTACGACG
AGAATGACAAGCTGATCCGGGAAGTGAAAGTGATCACCCTGAAGTCCAAGCTGGTGTCCGATTTCCGGAA
GGATTTCCAGTTTTACAAAGTGCGCGAGATCAACAACTACCACCACGCCCACGACGCCTACCTGAACGCC
GTCGTGGGAACCGCCCTGATCAAAAAGTACCCTAAGCTGGAAAGCGAGTTCGTGTACGGCGACTACAAGG
TGTACGACGTGCGGAAGATGATCGCCAAGAGCGAGCAGGAAATCGGCAAGGCTACCGCCAAGTACTTCTT
CTACAGCAACATCATGAACTTTTTCAAGACCGAGATTACCCTGGCCAACGGCGAGATCCGGAAGCGGCCT
CTGATCGAGACAAACGGCGAAACCGGGGAGATCGTGTGGGATAAGGGCCGGGATTTTGCCACCGTGCGGA
AAGTGCTGAGCATGCCCCAAGTGAATATCGTGAAAAAGACCGAGGTGCAGACAGGCGGCTTCAGCAAAGA
GTCTATCCTGCCCAAGAGGAACAGCGATAAGCTGATCGCCAGAAAGAAGGACTGGGACCCTAAGAAGTAC
GGCGGCTTCGACAGCCCCACCGTGGCCTATTCTGTGCTGGTGGTGGCCAAAGTGGAAAAGGGCAAGTCCA
AGAAACTGAAGAGTGTGAAAGAGCTGCTGGGGATCACCATCATGGAAAGAAGCAGCTTCGAGAAGAATCC
CATCGACTTTCTGGAAGCCAAGGGCTACAAAGAAGTGAAAAAGGACCTGATCATCAAGCTGCCTAAGTAC
TCCCTGTTCGAGCTGGAAAACGGCCGGAAGAGAATGCTGGCCTCTGCCGGCGAACTGCAGAAGGGAAACG
AACTGGCCCTGCCCTCCAAATATGTGAACTTCCTGTACCTGGCCAGCCACTATGAGAAGCTGAAGGGCTC
CCCCGAGGATAATGAGCAGAAACAGCTGTTTGTGGAACAGCACAAGCACTACCTGGACGAGATCATCGAG
CAGATCAGCGAGTTCTCCAAGAGAGTGATCCTGGCCGACGCTAATCTGGACAAAGTGCTGTCCGCCTACA
ACAAGCACCGGGATAAGCCCATCAGAGAGCAGGCCGAGAATATCATCCACCTGTTTACCCTGACCAATCT
GGGAGCCCCTGCCGCCTTCAAGTACTTTGACACCACCATCGACCGGAAGAGGTACACCAGCACCAAAGAG
GTGCTGGACGCCACCCTGATCCACCAGAGCATCACCGGCCTGTACGAGACACGGATCGACCTGTCTCAGC
TGGGAGGCGACAAAAGGCCGGCGGCCACGAAAAAGGCCGGCCAGGCAAAAAAGAAAAAGGAATTCGGCAG
TGGAGAGGGCAGAGGAAGTCTGCTAACATGCGGTGACGTCGAGGAGAATCCTGGCCCAGTGAGCAAGGGC
GAGGAGCTGTTCACCGGGGTGGTGCCCATCCTGGTCGAGCTGGACGGCGACGTAAACGGCCACAAGTTCA
GCGTGTCCGGCGAGGGCGAGGGCGATGCCACCTACGGCAAGCTGACCCTGAAGTTCATCTGCACCACCGG
CAAGCTGCCCGTGCCCTGGCCCACCCTCGTGACCACCCTGACCTACGGCGTGCAGTGCTTCAGCCGCTAC
CCCGACCACATGAAGCAGCACGACTTCTTCAAGTCCGCCATGCCCGAAGGCTACGTCCAGGAGCGCACCA
TCTTCTTCAAGGACGACGGCAACTACAAGACCCGCGCCGAGGTGAAGTTCGAGGGCGACACCCTGGTGAA
CCGCATCGAGCTGAAGGGCATCGACTTCAAGGAGGACGGCAACATCCTGGGGCACAAGCTGGAGTACAAC
TACAACAGCCACAACGTCTATATCATGGCCGACAAGCAGAAGAACGGCATCAAGGTGAACTTCAAGATCC
GCCACAACATCGAGGACGGCAGCGTGCAGCTCGCCGACCACTACCAGCAGAACACCCCCATCGGCGACGG
CCCCGTGCTGCTGCCCGACAACCACTACCTGAGCACCCAGTCCGCCCTGAGCAAAGACCCCAACGAGAAG
CGCGATCACATGGTCCTGCTGGAGTTCGTGACCGCCGCCGGGATCACTCTCGGCATGGACGAGCTGTACA
AGGAATTCTAACTAGAGCTCGCTGATCAGCCTCGACTGTGCCTTCTAGTTGCCAGCCATCTGTTGTTTGC
CCCTCCCCCGTGCCTTCCTTGACCCTGGAAGGTGCCACTCCCACTGTCCTTTCCTAATAAAATGAGGAAA
TTGCATCGCATTGTCTGAGTAGGTGTCATTCTATTCTGGGGGGTGGGGTGGGGCAGGACAGCAAGGGGGA
GGATTGGGAAGAGAATAGCAGGCATGCTGGGGAGCGGCCGCAGGAACCCCTAGTGATGGAGTTGGCCACT
CCCTCTCTGCGCGCTCGCTCGCTCACTGAGGCCGGGCGACCAAAGGTCGCCCGACGCCCGGGCTTTGCCC
GGGCGGCCTCAGTGAGCGAGCGAGCGCGCAGCTGCCTGCAGGGGCGCCTGATGCGGTATTTTCTCCTTAC
GCATCTGTGCGGTATTTCACACCGCATA
[95 nt withheld, positions 7449-7543]
T
[46 nt withheld, positions 7545-7590]
C
[141 nt withheld, positions 7592-7732]
CCTTTGACGTTGGAGTCCACGTTCTTT
[37 nt withheld, positions 7760-7796]
ACTCTATCTCGGGCTATTCTTTTGATTTATAAGGGATTTTGCCGATTTCGGTCTATTGGTTAAAAAATGA
GCTGATTTAACAAAAATTTAACGCGAATTTTAACAAAATATTAACGTTTACAATTTTATGGTGCACTCTC
AGTACAATCTGCTCTGATGCCGCATAGTTAAGCCAGCCCCGACACCCGCCAACACCCGCTGACGCGCCCT
GACGGGCTTGTCTGCTCCCGGCATCCGCTTACAGACAAGCTGTGACCGTCTCCGGGAGCTGCATGTGTCA
GAGGTTTTCACCGTCATCACCGAAACGCGCGAGACGAAAGGGCCTCGTGATACGCCTATTTTTATAGGTT
AATGTCATGATAATAATGGTTTCTTAGACGTCAGGTGGCACTTTTCGGGGAAATGTGCGCGGAACCCCTA
TTTGTTTATTTTTCTAAATACATTCAAATATGTATCCGCTCATGAGACAATAACCCTGATAAATGCTTCA
ATAATATTGAAAAAGGAAGAGTATGAGTATTCAACATTTCCGTGTCGCCCTTATTCCCTTTTTTGCGGCA
TTTTGCCTTCCTGTTTTTGCTCACCCAGAAACGCTGGTGAAAGTAAAAGATGCTGAAGATCAGTTGGGTG
CACGAGTGGGTTACATCGAACTGGATCTCAACAGCGGTAAGATCCTTGAGAGTTTTCGCCCCGAAGAACG
TTTTCCAATGATGAGCACTTTTAAAGTTCTGCTATGTGGCGCGGTATTATCCCGTATTGACGCCGGGCAA
GAGCAACTCGGTCGCCGCATACACTATTCTCAGAATGACTTGGTTGAGTACTCACCAGTCACAGAAAAGC
ATCTTACGGATGGCATGACAGTAAGAGAATTATGCAGTGCTGCCATAACCATGAGTGATAACACTGCGGC
CAACTTACTTCTGACAACGATCGGAGGACCGAAGGAGCTAACCGCTTTTTTGCACAACATGGGGGATCAT
GTAACTCGCCTTGATCGTTGGGAACCGGAGCTGAATGAAGCCATACCAAACGACGAGCGTGACACCACGA
TGCCTGTAGCAATGGCAACAACGTTGCGCAAACTATTAACTGGCGAACTACTTACTCTAGCTTCCCGGCA
ACAATTAATAGACTGGATGGAGGCGGATAAAGTTGCAGGACCACTTCTGCGCTCGGCCCTTCCGGCTGGC
TGGTTTATTGCTGATAAATCTGGAGCCGGTGAGCGTGGAAGCCGCGGTATCATTGCAGCACTGGGGCCAG
ATGGTAAGCCCTCCCGTATCGTAGTTATCTACACGACGGGGAGTCAGGCAACTATGGATGAACGAAATAG
ACAGATCGCTGAGATAGGTGCCTCACTGATTAAGCATTGGTAACTGTCAGACCAAGTTTACTCATATATA
CTTTAGATTGATTTAAAACTTCATTTTTAATTTAAAAGGATCTAGGTGAAGATCCTTTTTGATAATCTCA
TGACCAAAATCCCTTAACGTGAGTTTTC
